>Addgene plasmid #182596 | pBABR mCherry-Bcd-LEXY | addgene full sequence | sequence record 361790 | Addgene NGS Result
AATTGGCCGCTCTAGCCCCCCCTCGAATGTTCTCTCTCTTCTCTTCTCTCTCTCTTTCTCGAATGTTCTC
TCTCTTCTCTTCTCTCTCTCTTTCTCGAGGTCATCAAGCTTAGGCCTAAGGGTCGAGTCGATAGCCGAAG
CTTACCGAAGTATACACTTAAATTCAGTGCACGTTTGCTTGTTGAGAGGAAAGGTTGTGTGCGGACGAAT
TTTTTTTTGAAAACCGGTCCACGGCCGCTTGGAGGGAGATTAGCAAAACGCAGCGCGTGATCAAGGTGAC
AATGAAGCCACCGACCACCACGGTGGCGCCCAACAAGGCACGAGTGGTTTGCATGTCCGACACGCACTCC
CTGACGCCCTACATCAAGTTCGATATACCAGATGGCGATATATTCATACATGCCGGCGATTTTACCAAGT
GCGGCCAACTGGAGGAGGTGGAGGAGTTTAACACCTGGATTGGAGCACTGCCCCATCGCCACAAGATCGT
GATTGCTGGCAATCATGAGCTCAGCTTCGATAGAACCTTCACCCATCCTTTCCAGAAGAGCAAAAGTCAT
GCTTCGAGCAGCAAACACACCGGCATGTCCATCCTCGATGATCTGCCCACTTTGGGCAACGCCAAGGAGA
ACTTGGAGAGCGCTGTGCAAACGCAGAATGTCCGCGATGTTCTGACCAACTGTCGGTATTTGGAGGATGA
ACTACTTGAGATTTGGGGTATTCAAATATATGGCTCGCCATGGCAACCGGAATTCTGTCGCTGGGCCTTT
AATGTTCCACGTGGAACTGCCTGTTTGGATAAGTGGAATCAAATCCCGGAAGGCATCGATATCCTGGTCA
CCCACACGCCGCCCGTGGGTCACGGCGATCTCTGCTGTTCCGGCGTACGAGCCGGTTGTGTGGAGCTACT
CAGCACAGTGCAGCAACGAGTGCGCCCGAAATACCATGTCTTCGGACATGTACACGAAGGCTACGGCATC
ACCAGCGATGGCAGGATCATCTTTGTGAATGCCTCAACGTGTGACATCAACTACCTACCCAACAATGCCC
CCATCGTTTTCGATGTGACGCTGCCCCCCGGATTTCGCAAGGATTAGCATGCCTAGATGATTATTTATTG
TGTCACAGGTTCAATGAATTTATTTTCGTCCCACTTTATGTTTATGTTAAGGTATTTCGTCTGTAAAGAT
TTTGAAGCACAATTGTAGGTGTCTAGAGAGATAGAATTCAATTCGCACGAAATTAAAAAAAGAAATTCAC
ACTTAAGATGCCATAAAATATTTATTCAAGTAGAGTGCATTTGTCAATATATGAATTTGTAAAAATAAAC
AAGTTTTGAAGACACCTAAACTTTTGAAGATTTTCAATATGATATTATATAGTTTTTAATAATAATTTAA
GTAAAGGTAAAGCAAATCCTGAGATACATACATACTATTTCAAATTAGTATCGATAAGCCGCCAGAAATG
GGTTGGAAAAACCTTGGAATGATTATTGGTTAGCAGCCCTGTCTCCCAATTTGACATTCCTCTTTGGCGC
TCTGTAACGGCGCTTTTCCAGTGACTCCCCAATCAGCGAACCAACTAACCTGAGGCTGCACTTTTCGCGT
GGCGACCAAAAAAATTATAAAAAAAAGGTCCCGCATTAGATTTTAATTTGTATACACCCAATTTTAGTCC
AGCAAAAAAAAAAACTAATCAATTGGTGAGAAGAAGAAAAACTAATTAGTTTAAGAATTGCTGAAAGCGG
GAAGTGAAATTTAAAATCAGAAAAGATGTGTAAGAAGATGTGAAATGAAAAGGTGTGGGAAGTGAACATG
AATAAATGTTCATTGAAAATGAACAGCTAATTGCGAATTTTTTGAAACTTAACTGTTAACTGTTACTGCT
CACAAATCCTTGAAAAATATTAAGATCGATCTTAGAATTGTTTATTTAAAATGAATTCCTCGTATGTATT
ATAACAGACAATCAAGTTTATTAAAGAATATTTAAACTTGTATTTTTTTTTGAGTTTGATAAAATGTCCC
AAATATAAAAGAGTATTACCTTTTCGTCATATAATACTGTTCTTAATATTAGTTTTAGTTAGTAATGTGT
TTATAAAGTAAATTACAAAGGGAGGACCTAACCTAACCTTAAACAATGGCGCCTTCTCTTGCCCAGCTCA
TCACTTTTATTGTTTCACCCGCCAGCGCGAAGTAGTGTCCATCCAGATTGGGACGGTACCATCTCTTCGC
TCATCCCTAAATAACGGCACTCTGCAGATGCGAAGCAGTGGATCGCAAAAACGCAAAATGTGGGCGAAAT
AAGTTCGCGAGCGTCTCGAAAGTATCCGGTTACTGAAAATACAAGAAAGTTTCCACACTCCTTTGCCATT
TTTCCGCGCGGCGCTTGGAAATTCGTAAAGATAACGCGGCGGAGTGTTTGGGGCTAGCAAAGATGGTGAG
CAAGGGCGAGGAGGATAACATGGCCATCATCAAGGAGTTCATGCGCTTCAAGGTGCACATGGAGGGCTCC
GTGAACGGCCACGAGTTCGAGATCGAGGGCGAGGGCGAGGGCCGCCCCTACGAGGGCACCCAGACCGCCA
AGCTGAAGGTGACCAAGGGTGGCCCCCTGCCCTTCGCCTGGGACATCCTGTCCCCTCAGTTCATGTACGG
CTCCAAGGCCTACGTGAAGCACCCCGCCGACATCCCCGACTACTTGAAGCTGTCCTTCCCCGAGGGCTTC
AAGTGGGAGCGCGTGATGAACTTCGAGGACGGCGGCGTGGTGACCGTGACCCAGGACTCCTCCCTGCAGG
ACGGCGAGTTCATCTACAAGGTGAAGCTGCGCGGCACCAACTTCCCCTCCGACGGCCCCGTAATGCAGAA
GAAGACCATGGGCTGGGAGGCCTCCTCCGAGCGGATGTACCCCGAGGACGGCGCCCTGAAGGGCGAGATC
AAGCAGAGGCTGAAGCTGAAGGACGGCGGCCACTACGACGCTGAGGTCAAGACCACCTACAAGGCCAAGA
AGCCCGTGCAGCTGCCCGGCGCCTACAACGTCAACATCAAGTTGGACATCACCTCCCACAACGAGGACTA
CACCATCGTGGAACAGTACGAACGCGCCGAGGGCCGCCACTCCACCGGCGGCATGGACGAGCTGTACAAG
GAGTTCGACTCCGCAGGCTCCGCCGGAAGTGCGGGAGGTAGTAGTGCGCAACCGCCGCCAGATCAAAACT
TTTACCATCATCCGCTGCCCCACACGCACACACATCCGCATCCGCACTCCCATCCGCATCCGCACTCGCA
TCCGCACCCACATCACCAACATCCGCAGCTTCAGTTGCCGCCACAATTCCGAAATCCCTTCGATTTGCTT
TTCGATGAGCGAACGGGAGCGATAAACTACAACTACATACGTCCGTATCTGCCCAACCAGATGCCCAAGC
CAGAGGAGCTGCCCGACTCTCTGGTGATGCGGCGACCACGTCGCACCCGCACCACTTTTACCAGCTCTCA
AATAGCAGAGCTGGAGCAGCACTTTCTGCAGGGACGATACCTCACAGCCCCCCGACTTGCGGATCTGTCA
GCGAAACTAGCCCTGGGCACAGCCCAGGTGAAGATATGGTTTAAGAACCGTCGGCGTCGTCACAAGATCC
AATCGGATCAGCACAAGGACCAGTCCTACGAGGGGATGCCTCTCTCGCCGGGTATGAAACAGAGCGATGG
CGATCCCCCCAGCTTGCAGACTCTTAGCTTGGGTGGAGGGGCCACGCCCAACGCTTTGACTCCGTCACCC
ACGCCCTCAACGCCCACTGCACACATGACGGAGCACTACAGCGAGTCATTCAACGCCTACTACAACTACA
ATGGAGGCCACAATCACGCCCAGGCCAATCGTCACATGCACATGCAGTATCCTTCCGGAGGGGGGGCAGG
ACCTGGGTCGACCAATGTCAATGGCGGCCAGTTCTTCCAGCAGCAGCAGGTCCATAATCACCAGCAGCAA
CTGCACCACCAGGGCAACCACGTGCCGCACCAGATGCAGCAGCAGCAACAGCAGGCTCAGCAGCAGCAAT
ACCATCACTTTGACTTCCAGCAAAAGCAAGCCAGCGCCTGTCGCGTCCTGGTCAAGGACGAACCGGAGGC
CGACTACAACTTCAACAGCTCGTACTACATGCGATCGGGAATGTCTGGCGCCACTGCATCGGCATCCGCT
GTGGCCCGAGGCGCTGCCTCGCCGGGCTCCGAGGTCTACGAGCCATTAACACCCAAGAATGACGAAAGTC
CGAGTCTGTGTGGCATCGGCATCGGCGGACCTTGCGCCATCGCCGTTGGCGAGACGGAGGCGGCCGACGA
CATGGACGACGGAACGAGCAAGAAGACGACGCTACAGATCTTGGAGCCTTTGAAGGGTCTGGACAAGAGC
TGCGACGATGGCAGTAGCGACGACATGAGCACCGGAATAAGAGCCTTAGCAGGAACCGGAAATCGTGGAG
CGGCATTTGCCAAATTTGGCAAGCCTTCGCCCCCACAAGGCCCTCAGCCGCCCCTCGGGATGGGGGGCGT
GGCCATGGGCGAATCGAACCAATATCAATGCACGATGGATACGATAATGCAAGCGTATAATCCCCATCGG
AACGCCGCGGGCAACTCGCAGTTTGCCTACTGCTTCAATAAGGGTGGATCTGGAGGTTCAGGTGGAAGTT
TGGCTACTACACTTGAACGTATTGAGAAGAACTTTGTCATTACTGACCCAAGATTGCCAGATAATCCCAT
TATATTCGCGTCCGATAGTTTCTTGCAGTTGACAGAATATAGCCGTGAAGAAATTTTGGGAAGAAACTGC
AGGTTTCTACAAGGTCCTGAAACTGATCGCGCGACAGTGAGAAAAATTAGAGATGCCATAGATAACCAAA
CAGAGGTCACTGTTCAGCTGATTAATTATACAAAGAGTGGTAAAAAGTTCTGGAACCTCTTTCACTTGCA
GCCTATGCGAGATCAGAAGGGAGATGTCCAGTACTTTATTGGGGTTCAGTTGGATGGAACTGAGCATGTC
CGAGATGCTGCCGAGAGAGAGGGAGTCATGCTGATTAAGAAAACTGCAGAAAATATTGACGAGCTGCTGA
AGGAGCTGGCCGACCTGAACCTGGACTAGGAAGTACCTATTCCGAAGTTCCTATTCTCTAGAAAGTATAG
GAACTTCCCTGGATGAGAGGCGTGTTAGAGAGTTTCATTAGCTTTAGGTTAACCACTGTTGTTCCTGATT
GTACAAATACCAAGTGATTGTAGATATCTACGCGTAGAAAGTTAGGTCTAGTCCTAAGATCCGTGTAAAT
GGTTCCCAGGGAAGTTTTATGTACTAGCCTAGTCAGCAGGCCGCACGGATTCCAGTGCATATCTTAGTGA
TACTCCAGTTAACTCTATACTTTCCCTGCAATACGCTATTCGCCTTAGATGTATCTGGGTGGCTGCTCCA
CTGAAGCCCGGGAATATGCAACCAGTTACATTTGAGGCCATTTGGGCTTAAGCGTATTCCATGGAAAGTT
ATCGTCCCACATTTCGGAAATTATATTCCGAGCCAGCAAGAAAATCTTCTCTGTTACAATTTGACATAGC
TAAAAACTGTACTAATCAAAATGAAAAATGTTTCTCTTGGGCGTAATCTCATACAATGATTACCCTTAAA
GATCGAACATTTAAACAATAATATTTGATATGATATTTTCAATTTCTATGCTATGCCAAAGTGTCTGACA
TAATCAAACATTTGCGCATTCTTTGACCAAGAATAGTCAGCAAATTGTATTTTCAATCAATGCAGACCAT
TTGTTTCAGATTCGGAGATTTTTTGCTGCCAAACGGAATAACTATCATAGCTCACATTCTAATTACATCA
CTAAGAAGAGCATTGCAATCTGTTAGGCCTCAAGTTTAATTTTAAAATGCTGCACCTTTGATGTTGTCTC
TTTAAGCTTTGTATTTTTAATTACGAAAATATATAAGAACTACTCTACTCGGGTAAATTGTGACTAACTA
CACATAACTACATACTTAGCCCATATTTCCGTCCCTTTCTAGAATGAACGAAAACAGTATCTGGTTTTCC
CGAAAATCTTATGAATTTAAAAATGCACTTTATTGCACATACTCACACATGCCTGCCATAAAATATGATT
CGCGAGCGGCCGCGGATCTAATTCAATTAGAGACTAATTCAATTAGAGCTAATTCAATTAGGATCCAAGC
TTATCGATTTCGAACCCTCGACCGCCGGAGTATAAATAGAGGCGCTTCGTCTACGGAGCGACAATTCAAT
TCAAACAAGCAAAGTGAACACGTCGCTAAGCGAAAGCTAAGCAAATAAACAAGCGCAGCTGAACAAGCTA
AACAATCGGGCGGCCGCACTAGAGCCGGTCGCCACCATGAGGTCTTCCAAGAATGTTATCAAGGAGTTCA
TGAGGTTTAAGGTTCGCATGGAAGGAACGGTCAATGGGCACGAGTTTGAAATAGAAGGCGAAGGAGAGGG
GAGGCCATACGAAGGCCACAATACCGTAAAGCTTAAGGTAACCAAGGGGGGACCTTTGCCATTTGCTTGG
GATATTTTGTCACCACAATTTCAGTATGGAAGCAAGGTATATGTCAAGCACCCTGCCGACATACCAGACT
ATAAAAAGCTGTCATTTCCTGAAGGATTTAAATGGGAAAGGGTCATGAACTTTGAAGACGGTGGCGTCGT
TACTGTAACCCAGGATTCCAGTTTGCAGGATGGCTGTTTCATCTACAAGGTCAAGTTCATTGGCGTGAAC
TTTCCTTCCGATGGACCTGTTATGCAAAAGAAGACAATGGGCTGGGAAGCCAGCACTGAGCGTTTGTATC
CTCGTGATGGCGTGTTGAAAGGAGAGATTCATAAGGCTCTGAAGCTGAAAGACGGTGGTCATTACCTAGT
TGAATTCAAAAGTATTTACATGGCAAAGAAGCCTGTGCAGCTACCAGGGTACTACTATGTTGACTCCAAA
CTGGATATAACAAGCCACAACGAAGACTATACAATCGTTGAGCAGTATGAAAGAACCGAGGGACGCCACC
ATCTGTTCCTTTAGCGGCCATCGAATTCGAGCTCGCCCACTAAGCGTCGCGCCACTTCAACGCTCGATGG
GAGCGTCATTGGTGGGCGGGGTAACCGTCGAAATCAGTGTTTACGCTTCCAATCGCAACAAAAAATTCAC
TGCAACACTGAAAAGCATACGAAAACGATGAAGATTGTACGAGAAACCATAAAGTATTTTATCCACAAAG
ACACGTATAGCAGAAAAGCCAAGTTAACTCGGCGATAAGTTGTGTACACAAGAATAAAATCGGCCAGATT
CAGTGTTGTCAGAAATAAGAAAACCCCACTATGTTTTTCTTTGCCTTTTCTTTCTCCCAGCGATCATTCA
TTTCGTGGTGAAAGAACGGGGTCATTGCACGGAGTTTCGACTGCGGGAAAGCAGAGCTGCCGTTCACTTC
GTCTATAATTAGCGCTTTCTATTTTCCCCGATTCGGGCCGCTGCTGCGCTTTTCCGCCTGCTGTTTGTGG
CAAGTGTAGCAGCAGGCTGTGCACGCAGTGTGGCATGCACTTGGCTTTCCACCGTTGGTATCGATTCTCT
GGGACGATGAGTCATTCCTTTCGGGGCCACAGCATAATCGTTGCCAGCTCACCGAAATGGTGACTTCATT
TCTTAACTGCCGTCAAGCATGCGATTGTACATACATACATATTTATATATGTACATATTTATGTGACTAT
GGTAGGTCGATATAATAGCAATCAACGCAAGCAAATGTGTCAGTCCTGCTTACAGGAACGATTCTATTTA
GTAATTTTCGTTGTATAAAGTAATTATGTATGTATGTAAGCCCCATAAATCTGAAACAATTAGGCAAAAC
CATGCGAAGCTGAAGTACCTATTCCGAAGTTCCTATTCTCTAGAAAGTATAGGAACTTCCATATGGCGGC
CGCCATTCGTAGAATAGGGATCCCCAGCAGTCGATTCACTAGCCAGCTGCCTCTCCAATCAGCCTGTCCA
AACTATCCATCATGAGTTTCGTTTTGATAATTTAATATATACAAGTATAAATTTTTTTTTTTTGGTTTCG
CGCCTTCTGTTCTTTGATTCCTGATAATCCTGTACTTATCCGTGCATTTGAATTAAACAAAAAGTAGCCA
ACACCAGCGATTGTTATGTACGACAGTGTAGTGTGTGAGATGTTGGTGCCAGATAACACGATTTCCCGAA
AAACTCCTTTCATAAGTATTAACTCATTGAATATACATATATATTACCTATATACAAATACATACTTATA
CAAGAATGTGGCAATAAACCTTTGTTTTTCTTACACTCGAGAACGTGCGCACGTCCAACCAAACAGATGT
CTGCAGAAATCCTTCAGCCAAAAGCAACTGATCAAACAATAGAAACTTTGGAATATGTACCCCGCATGGC
TAACTAAGCATGATCACTAGCATGATGTGATAAAAGTATGTAGCTTCAAATGTGGAGGGAAATTGAAAGA
GATTTCGGAAATTAGTCAAAATTTTCTTGGAACCTTCGACAAGCTGACTAATGAGTTCATGTCCAAAAGA
CTCGAACTTGTAAACTCATATCTTATCTCACATTATTTTTGATTCGAAGATATTTCAGCTTCTGCAAATA
TATGTTTTTCAAGAATTTATTTAAAAAAAAAATCAATTAAATAGATGGCTTAATGTTCGAAACACTCAAC
GTTGTATATTACACACTTTTTGGACAACTATTAATTTAAAAGAAAACACGAACATTTGAAAATCTAGAAC
TAGTGGATCTGGATCCAGACTGCAGAGAAGATCTATAGAATTCAGAGAGGCCGGCAGAGAGGCTAGCAGG
CATGCATCTAGAGTCGACCTCGAACGTTAACGTTAACGTAACGTTAACTCGAGGAGCTTGATAACATTAT
ACCTAAACCCATGGTCAAGAGTAAACATTTCTGCCTTTGAAGTTGAGAACACAATTAAGCATCCCCTGGT
TAAACCTGCTTGATAGTGCAGGCTATACAGAACTGCGCTAGTGACTCCTATCCGCCTGCGTTTCTCTGCC
TGCTCACGGGTCATATGCGTGCTTTGGAGCTGAGGGTGCGGCGGATTGGCGTCGACGATGTAGGTCACGG
CGGGCATGTCGACGATGTAGGTCACGGTCTCGAAGCCGCGGTGCGGGTGCCAGGGCGTGCCCTTGGGCTC
CCCGGGCGCGTACTCCACCTCACCCATCTGGTCCATCATGATGAACGGGTCGAGGTGGCGGTAGTTGATC
CCGGCGAACGCGCGGCGCACCGGGAAGCCCTCGCCCTCGAAACCGCTGGGCGCGGTGGTCACGGTGAGCA
CGGGACGTGCGACGGCGTCGACGATGTAGGTCACGGCGGGCAGCCAAGCTTTGCGTACTCGCAAATTATT
AAAAATAAAACTTTAAAAATAATTTCGTCTAATTAATATTATGAGTTAATTCAAACCCCACGGACATGCT
AAGGGTTAATCAACAATCATATCGCTGTCTCACTCAGACTCAATACGACACTCAGAATACTATTCCTTTC
ACTCGCACTTATTGCAAGCATACGTTAAGTGGATGTCTCTTGCCGACGGGACCACCTTATGTTATTTCAT
CATGGTCTGGCCATTCTCATCGTGAGCTTCCGGGTGCTCGCATATCTGGCTCTAAGACTTCGGGCCCGAC
GCAAGGAGTAGCCGACATATATCCGAAATAACTGCTTGTTTTTTTTTTTTACCATTATTACCATCGTGTT
TACTGTTTATTGCCCCCTCAAAAAGCTAATGTAATTATATTTGTGCCAATAAAAACAAGATATGACCTAT
AGAATACAAGTATTTCCCCTTCGAACATCCCCACAAGTAGACTTTGGATTTGTCTTCTAACCAAAAGACT
TACACACCTGCATACCTTACATCAAAAACTCGTTTATCGCTACATAAAACACCGGGATATATTTTTTATA
TACATACTTTTCAAATCGCGCGCCCTCTTCATAATTCACCTCCACCACACCACGTTTCGTAGTTGCTCTT
TCGCTGTCTCCCACCCGCTCTCCGCAACACATTCACCTTTTGTTCGACGACCTTGGAGCGACTGTCGTTA
GTTCCGCGCGATTCGGTGCGGTATTTCACACCGCATATGGTGCACTCTCAGTACAATCTGCTCTGATGCC
GCATAGTTAAGCCAGCCCCGACACCCGCCAACACCCGCTGACGCGCCCTGACGGGCTTGTCTGCTCCCGG
CATCCGCTTACAGACAAGCTGTGACCGTCTCCGGGAGCTGCATGTGTCAGAGGTTTTCACCGTCATCACC
GAAACGCGCGAGACGAAAGGGCCTCGTGATACGCCTATTTTTATAGGTTAATGTCATGATAATAATGGTT
TCTTAGACGTCAGGTGGCACTTTTCGGGGAAATGTGCGCGGAACCCCTATTTGTTTATTTTTCTAAATAC
ATTCAAATATGTATCCGCTCATGAGACAATAACCCTGATAAATGCTTCAATAATATTGAAAAAGGAAGAG
TATGAGTATTCAACATTTCCGTGTCGCCCTTATTCCCTTTTTTGCGGCATTTTGCCTTCCTGTTTTTGCT
CACCCAGAAACGCTGGTGAAAGTAAAAGATGCTGAAGATCAGTTGGGTGCACGAGTGGGTTACATCGAAC
TGGATCTCAACAGCGGTAAGATCCTTGAGAGTTTTCGCCCCGAAGAACGTTTTCCAATGATGAGCACTTT
TAAAGTTCTGCTATGTGGCGCGGTATTATCCCGTATTGACGCCGGGCAAGAGCAACTCGGTCGCCGCATA
CACTATTCTCAGAATGACTTGGTTGAGTACTCACCAGTCACAGAAAAGCATCTTACGGATGGCATGACAG
TAAGAGAATTATGCAGTGCTGCCATAACCATGAGTGATAACACTGCGGCCAACTTACTTCTGACAACGAT
CGGAGGACCGAAGGAGCTAACCGCTTTTTTGCACAACATGGGGGATCATGTAACTCGCCTTGATCGTTGG
GAACCGGAGCTGAATGAAGCCATACCAAACGACGAGCGTGACACCACGATGCCTGTAGCAATGGCAACAA
CGTTGCGCAAACTATTAACTGGCGAACTACTTACTCTAGCTTCCCGGCAACAATTAATAGACTGGATGGA
GGCGGATAAAGTTGCAGGACCACTTCTGCGCTCGGCCCTTCCGGCTGGCTGGTTTATTGCTGATAAATCT
GGAGCCGGTGAGCGTGGGTCTCGCGGTATCATTGCAGCACTGGGGCCAGATGGTAAGCCCTCCCGTATCG
TAGTTATCTACACGACGGGGAGTCAGGCAACTATGGATGAACGAAATAGACAGATCGCTGAGATAGGTGC
CTCACTGATTAAGCATTGGTAACTGTCAGACCAAGTTTACTCATATATACTTTAGATTGATTTAAAACTT
CATTTTTAATTTAAAAGGATCTAGGTGAAGATCCTTTTTGATAATCTCATGACCAAAATCCCTTAACGTG
AGTTTTCGTTCCACTGAGCGTCAGACCCCGTAGAAAAGATCAAAGGATCTTCTTGAGATCCTTTTTTTCT
GCGCGTAATCTGCTGCTTGCAAACAAAAAAACCACCGCTACCAGCGGTGGTTTGTTTGCCGGATCAAGAG
CTACCAACTCTTTTTCCGAAGGTAACTGGCTTCAGCAGAGCGCAGATACCAAATACTGTTCTTCTAGTGT
AGCCGTAGTTAGGCCACCACTTCAAGAACTCTGTAGCACCGCCTACATACCTCGCTCTGCTAATCCTGTT
ACCAGTGGCTGCTGCCAGTGGCGATAAGTCGTGTCTTACCGGGTTGGACTCAAGACGATAGTTACCGGAT
AAGGCGCAGCGGTCGGGCTGAACGGGGGGTTCGTGCACACAGCCCAGCTTGGAGCGAACGACCTACACCG
AACTGAGATACCTACAGCGTGAGCTATGAGAAAGCGCCACGCTTCCCGAAGGGAGAAAGGCGGACAGGTA
TCCGGTAAGCGGCAGGGTCGGAACAGGAGAGCGCACGAGGGAGCTTCCAGGGGGAAACGCCTGGTATCTT
TATAGTCCTGTCGGGTTTCGCCACCTCTGACTTGAGCGTCGATTTTTGTGATGCTCGTCAGGGGGGCGGA
GCCTATGGAAAAACGCCTTCTTCTTGAACTCGGGCTCGGTGCCAGTATACCTCAAATGGTTGTCGTACCT
CTCATGGTTCCGTTACGCCAACGAGGGTCTGCTGATTAACCAATGGGCGGACGTGGAGCCGGGCGAAATT
AGCTGCACATCGTCGAACACCACGTGCCCCAGTTCGGGCAAGGTCATCCTGGAGACGCTTAACTTCTCCG
CCGCCGATCTGCCGCTGGACTACGTGGGTCTGGCCCATGATGAAATAACATAAGGTGGTCCCGTCGATAG
CCGAAGCTTACCGAAGTATACACTTAAATTCAGTGCACGTTTGCTTGTTGAGAGGAAAGGTTGTGTGCGG
ACGAATTTTTTTTTGAAAACATTAACCCTTACGTGGAATAAAAAAAAATGAAATATTGCAAATTTTGCTG
CAAAGCTGTGACTGGAGTAAAATTAATTCACGTGCCGAAGTGTGCTATTAAGAGAAAATTGTGGGAGCAG
AGCCTTGGGTGCAGCCTTGGTGAAAACTCCCAAATTTGTGATACCCACTTTAATGATTCGCAGTGGAAGG
CTGCACCTGCAAAAGGTCAGACATTTAAAAGGAGGCGACTCAACGCAGATGCCGTACCTAGTAAAGTGAT
AGAGCCTGAACCAGAAAAGATAAAAGAAGGCTATACCAGTGGGAGTACACAAACAGAGTAAGTTTGAATA
GTAAAAAAAATCATTTATGTAAACAATAACGTGACTGTGCGTTAGGTCCTGTTCATTGTTTAATGAAAAT
AAGAGCTTGAGGGAAAAAATTCGTACTTTGGAGTACGAAATGCGTCGTTTAGAGCAGCAGCCGAATTAAT
TCTAGTTCCAGTGAAATCCAAGCATTTTCTAAATTAAATGTATTCTTATTATTATAGTTGTTATTTTTGA
TATATATAAACAACACTATTATGCCCACCATTTTTTTGAGATGCATCTACACAAGGAACAAACACTGGAT
GTCACTTTCAGTTCAAATTGTAACGCTAATCACTCCGAACAGGTCACAAAAAATTACCTTAAAAAGTCAT
AATATTAAATTAGAATAAATATAGCTGTGAGGGAAATATATACAAATATATTGGAGCAAATAAATTGTAC
ATACAAATATTTATTACTAATTTCTATTGAGACGAAATGAACCACTCGGAACCATTTGAGCGAACCGAAT
CGCGCGGAACTAACGACAGTCGCTCCAAGGTCGTCGAACAAAAGGTGAATGTGTTGCGGAGAGCGGGTGG
GAGACAGCGAAAGAGCAACTACGAAACGTGGTGTGGTGGAGGTGAATTATGAAGAGGGCGCGCGATTTGA
AAAGTATGTATATAAAAAATATATCCCGGTGTTTTATGTAGCGATAAACGAGTTTTTGATGTAAGGTATG
CAGGTGTGTAAGTCTTTTGGTTAGAAGACAAATCCAAAGTCTACTTGTGGGGATGTTCGAAGGGGAAATA
CTTGTATTCTATAGGTCATATCTTGTTTTTATTGGCACAAATATAATTACATTAGCTTTTTGAGGGGGCA
ATAAACAGTAAACACGATGGTAATAATGGTAAAAAAAAAAAACAAGCAGTTATTTCGGATATATGTCGGC
TACTCCTTGCGTCGGGCCCGAAGTCTTAGAGCCAGATATGCGAGCACCCGGAAGCTCACGATGAGAATGG
CCAGACCCACGTAGTCCAGCGGCAGATCGGCGGCGGAGAAGTTAAGCGTCTCCAGGATGACCTTGCCCGA
ACTGGGGCACGTGGTGTTCGACGATGTGCAGCTAATTTCGCCCGGCTCCACGTCCGCCCATTGGTTAATC
AGCAGACCCTCGTTGGCGTAACGGAACCATGAGAGGTACGACAACCATTTGAGGTATACTGGCACCGAGC
CCGAGTTCAAGAAGAAGCCGCCAAAGAGCAGGAATGGTATGATAACCGGCGGACCCACAGACAGCGCCAT
CGAGGTCGAGGAGCTGGCGCAGGATATTAGATATCCGAAGGACGTTGACACATTGGCCACCAGAGTGACC
AGCGCCAGGCAGTTGAAGAAGTGCAGCACTCCGGCCCGCAGTCCGATCATCGGATAGGCAATCGCCGTGA
AGACCAGTGGCACTGTGAGAAAAAGCGGCAATTCGGCAATCGTTTTGCCCAGAAAGTATGTGTCACAGCG
ATAAAGTCGACTTCGGGCCTCCCTCATAAAAACTGGCAGCTCTGAGGTGAACACCTAAATCGAATCGATT
CATTAGAAAGTTAGTAAATTATTGAAATGCAAATGTATTCTAAACATGACTTACATTTATCGTGGCAAAG
ACGTTTTGAAAGGTCATGTTGGTCAGGAAGAGGAAGATGGCTCCGTTGATATTCATCACACCCACTTGCG
TGAGTTGTTGGCCCAAAAAGATGAGGCCAATCAAGATGGCAACCATCTGCAAATTAAAATGTTACTCGCA
TCTCATTAATATTCGCGAGTTAAATGAAATTTATTTATCTTCTGCAAAACTATAAACTATACATCTCATT
GAAAAAAACTAAGAAGGGTGTGGAATCAGGCAATTCTATCTAAAATCTAGCGAATTTGTTTCCAAGAATT
GTAAGCGTTATATCATTTGTTTCCACTGGAACCACTCACCGTTGTCTGAATAAGTCGCACTTTTACGAGG
AGTGGTTCCTTGAGCACCGACAGCCAGGATCGCCACAGGACCGCCCGGAACTGCATGAACCAGGTGGCCT
TGTAGGTGTACCCATTCTCCGGCTGCTCCAGTGGCTTCTCCAGATTTTTGGTGGCCAACAACTGCTCCAT
ATCCCGGGCTACTTTGCTAATGGCAAAATTGTCGCATATCTTGGCGATCCGATCACGGGACTCGATCTCC
CGTCCGGGCACAACGGCCAACACCTGTACGTAAAAGTCCGCCGGATTGTAGTTGGTAGGACACTGGGCAC
CCACGCTGGATAGGAGTTGAGATGTTATGTAATACTAGATACCCTTAATAAACACATCGAACTCACTAGG
AAAAGAAGTCGACGGCTTCGCTGGGAGTGCCCAAGAAAGCTACCCTGCCCTCGGCCATCAGAAGGATCTT
GTCAAAGAGCTCAAACAGCTCGGAAGACGGCTGATGAATGGTCAGGATGACGGTCTTGCCCTTCTGCGAC
AGCTTCTTCAGCACCTGGACGACGCTGTGGGCGGTAAAGGAGTCCAGTCCGGAGGTGGGCTCATCGCAGA
TCAGAAGCGGCGGATCGGTTAGAGCCTCGGAGGCGAATGCCAGACGCTTCCTTTCTCCGCCGGACAGACC
TTTCACCCTGCCGGGCACACCGATGATCGTGTGCTGACATTTGCTGAGCGAAAGCTCCTGGATCACCTGA
TCCACGCGGGCCACTCGCTGCCGATAGGTCAGATGTCGTGGCATCCGCACCATGGCTTGGAAAATCAGGT
GTTCCCTGGCCGTTAGGGAGCCGATAAAGAGGTCATCCTGCTGGACATAGGCGCACCTGGCCTGCATCTC
CTTGGCGTCCACAGGTTGGCCATTGAGCAGTCGCATCCCGGATGGCGATACTTGGATGCCCTGCGGCGAT
CGAAAGGCAAGGGCATTCAGCAGGGTCGTCTTTCCGGCACCGGAACTGCCCATCACGGCCAAAAGTTCGC
CCGGATAGGCCACGCCGCAAACTGAGTTTCAAATTGGTAATTGGACCCTTTATTAAGATTTCACACAGAT
CAGCCGACTGCGAATAGAAACTCACCGTTCTTGAGCAAATGTTTCCTGGGCGCCGGTATGTGTCGCTCGT
TGCAGAATAGTCCGCGTGTCCGGTTGACCAGCTGCCGCCATCCGGAGCCCGGCTGATTGACCGCCCCAAA
GATGTCCATATTGTGCCAGGCATAGGTGAGGTTCTCGGCTAGTTGGCCGCTCCCTGAACCGGAGTCCTCC
GGCGGACTGGGTGGCCGGAGCGTGCCGTAGTTTTTGGCCTGCCCGAAGCCCTGGTTAATGCAGCTCTGCG
AAGCCGCTCCGCTGTCACCCTGCAATGATAGGGGATCTCAAATATCAACTACAAGCGTTATGCTCATCTA
ACCCCGAACAAAAAGTACCCCGAAGTATCCTACGAAGTAGGTTTATACTTTTATTTATTTTTTGTGCATC
TAGGATCAGCTTAAAATATCTGGTTGTTATATTTTTTGTAAAAAAGAATATAGTCGAAAATGAATGCCTT
TAGATGTCTTGATCATGATATGATCTCAAAAATTGTCTTATATAGCGAGAACAGCTACCAGAATAATCTG
TTTCGTGTCACTATTTGTTTGTGCAATTGCGGTTTGGGATTTTTGTGGGTCGCAGTTCTCACGCCGCAGA
CAATTTGATGTTGCAATCGCAGTTCCTATAGATCAAGTGAACTTAAGATGTATGCACATGTACTACTCAC
ATTGTTCAGATGCTCGGCAGATGGGTGTTTGCTGCCTCCGCGAATTAATAGCTCCTGATCCTCTTGGCCC
ATTGCCGGGATTTTTCACACTTTCCCCTGCTTACCCACCCAAAACCAATCACCACCCCAATCACTCAAAA
AACAAACAAAAATAAGAAGCGAGAGGAGTTTTGGCACAGCACTTTGTGTTTAATTGATGGCGTAAACCGC
TTGGAGCTTCGTCACGAAACCGCTGACAAAATGCAACTGAAGGCGGACATTGACGCTACGTAACGCTACA
AACGGTGGCGAAAGAGATAGCGGACGCAGCGGCGAAAGAGACGGCGATATTTCTGTGGACAGAGAAGGAG
GCAAACAGCGCTGACTTTGAGTGGAATGTCATTTTGAGTGAGAGGTAATCGAAAGAACCTGGTACATCAA
ATACCCTTGGATCGAAGTAAATTTAAAACTGATCAGATAAGTTCAATGATATCCAGTGCAGTAAAAAAAA
AAAATGTTTTTTTTATCTACTTTCCGCAAAAATGGGTTTTATTAACTTACATACATACTAG
Features (pLannotate 1.2.2; 22 found; start..end, strand, type, name):
    127..224     +  misc_feature   P element 5' end (fragment): No description available
    285..1076    +  CDS            MPPED1 (fragment): MPPD1_HUMAN - Also known as C22orf1, FAM1A. Experimental evidence at protein level: Swiss-Prot protein existence level 1. May have metallophosphoesterase activity (in vitro). From Homo sapiens (Human).
   2443..3150    +  CDS            mCherry: mCherry is a basic (constitutively fluorescent) red fluorescent protein published in 2004, derived from Discosoma sp.. It is reported to be a very rapidly-maturing monomer with low acid sensitivity.
   3196..4659    +  CDS            bcd: BCD_DROME - Experimental evidence at protein level: Swiss-Prot protein existence level 1. Segment polarity protein that provides positional cues for the development of head and thoracic segments. Regulates the expression of zygotic genes, possibly through its homeodomain, and inhibits the activity of other maternal gene products. May also bind RNA. Interacts with Bin1 to repress transcription of bicoid target genes in the anterior tip of the embryo; a process known as retraction. From Drosophila melanogaster (Fruit fly).
   4711..5028    +  CDS            miniSOG: miniSOG is a basic (constitutively fluorescent) cyan fluorescent protein published in 2011, derived from Arabidopsis thaliana. It requires the cofactor flavin for fluorescence.
   5154..5187    +  protein_bind   FRT (minimal): supports FLP-mediated excision but not integration (Turan and Bode, 2011) FLP recombinase from the Saccharomyces cerevisiae 2μ plasmid
   5358..5908    +  ncRNA          bicoid 3: Accession: RF00551 - Bicoid 3'-UTR regulatory element
   6255..6377    +  promoter       hsp70 promoter (fragment): Drosophila melanogaster hsp70Bb promoter
   6407..7081    +  CDS            DsRed: DsRed is a basic (constitutively fluorescent) red fluorescent protein published in 1999, derived from Discosoma sp..
   7936..7969    +  protein_bind   FRT (minimal): supports FLP-mediated excision but not integration (Turan and Bode, 2011) FLP recombinase from the Saccharomyces cerevisiae 2μ plasmid
   9040..9150    +  CDS            Or2a (fragment): OR2A_DROME - Also known as AN4, DOR2F.1, dor62, OR2F.1. Experimental evidence at transcript level: Swiss-Prot protein existence level 2. Odorant receptor which mediates acceptance or avoidance behavior, depending on its substrates. The odorant receptor repertoire encodes a large collection of odor stimuli that vary widely in identity, intensity, and duration. May form a complex with Orco to form odorant-sensing units, providing sensitive and prolonged odorant signaling and calcium permeability. From Drosophila melanogaster (Fruit fly).
   9199..9268    +  protein_bind   attB: attB site for the φC31 integrase (Groth et al., 2000) phage φC31 integrase
   9432..9664    +  misc_feature   P element 3' end: P element 3' end
   9664..10167   +  gene           mini-white (fragment): white; This modified version of the white gene lacks part of the first intron.
  10166..10235   -  misc_feature   bom (fragment): basis of mobility region from pBR322
  10337..10372   -  CDS            rop (fragment): Rop protein, which maintains plasmids at low copy number; rop
  10467..10571   +  promoter       AmpR promoter: bla
  10572..11432   +  CDS            AmpR: β-lactamase; bla; confers resistance to ampicillin, carbenicillin, and related antibiotics
  11603..12191   +  rep_origin     ori: high-copy-number ColE1/pMB1/pBR322/pUC origin of replication
  12197..12425   +  CDS            mini-white (fragment): Drosophila white gene eye color pigment; white; This is a modified version of the white gene lacking part of the first intron.
  12426..13011   +  misc_feature   P element 5' end: No description available
  13022..17141   -  gene           mini-white: white; This modified version of the white gene lacks part of the first intron.
