[The description below was written by a language model from this plasmid's Addgene catalogue record and pLannotate feature annotations shown in this document.]
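Description:
pBABR mCherry-Bcd-LEXY is a roughly 17 kb Drosophila germline transformation plasmid built on the pBABR backbone and catalogued as an insect expression vector. It is maintained in E. coli through a ColE1/pUC-type origin and an ampicillin resistance gene (AmpR with its own promoter). For delivery into the fly genome, the annotation shows a φC31 attB site for integrase-mediated, site-specific insertion, together with P element 5' and 3' ends. A mini-white gene provides an eye-colour marker for identifying transformants.

The payload is a fusion of mCherry at the N terminus, the full D. melanogaster bicoid (bcd) coding sequence, and a C-terminal LEXY tag. LEXY is a LOV2-domain-based, light-inducible nuclear export module. The automated annotation labels the region just after bcd as miniSOG, which is probably LOV-domain homology rather than a true miniSOG insert. According to the catalogue entry, expression is driven by the maternal tubulin promoter, although this promoter is not annotated in the feature table. The "MPPED1" fragment called upstream of mCherry looks like a spurious homology hit. Downstream of the fusion lies the bicoid 3'-UTR regulatory element, known for directing anterior localisation of bcd mRNA.

Two minimal FRT sites flank a segment that includes this 3'-UTR and a DsRed coding sequence preceded by an hsp70 promoter fragment. This arrangement suggests a FLP-excisable marker cassette, though the record does not explain its purpose. The construct was made for optogenetic control of the Bicoid morphogen in embryos, allowing light-dependent removal of red-labelled Bcd from nuclei to study gap gene regulation.
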