Addgene plasmid #182596: pBABR mCherry-Bcd-LEXY
Purpose: Drosophila integration plasmid expressing mCherry-Bcd-LEXY fusion protein under the maternal tubulin promoter.
Depositing lab: Jared Toettcher. Depositing organization: Princeton University. Publication: Optogenetic control of the Bicoid morphogen reveals fast and slow modes of gap gene regulation. Singh AP, Wu P, Ryabichko S, Raimundo J, Swan M, Wieschaus E, Gregor T, Toettcher JE. Cell Rep. 2022 Mar 22;38(12):110543. doi: 10.1016/j.celrep.2022.110543. PubMed 35320726.
Backbone
  Vector backbone: pBABR
  Vector type: Insect Expression
Growth in bacteria
  Bacterial resistance: Ampicillin, 100 μg/mL
  Growth temperature: 37°C
  Growth strain: DH5alpha
  Copy number: Unknown
Gene/Insert
  Gene/Insert name: Bcd
  Species: D. melanogaster (fly)
  Entrez Gene: bcd (a.k.a. Dmel_CG1034, BCD, BG:DS00276.7, Bcd, Bicoid, CG1034, Dm-Bcd, Dmel\CG1034, bic, mum, prd4)
  Tag / fusion protein: LEXY (C terminal on insert); mCherry (N terminal on insert)
Terms and licenses: Academic/Nonprofit Terms; Industry Terms: Not Available to Industry
How to cite: pBABR mCherry-Bcd-LEXY was a gift from Jared Toettcher (Addgene plasmid # 182596 ; http://n2t.net/addgene:182596 ; RRID:Addgene_182596)
